>Addgene plasmid #239235 | CMV-RPP21-FLAG (pAVA3892) | addgene full sequence | sequence record 478407 | Addgene NGS Result
GACGGATCGGGAGATCTCCCGATCCCCTATGGTGCACTCTCAGTACAATCTGCTCTGATGCCGCATAGTT
AAGCCAGTATCTGCTCCCTGCTTGTGTGTTGGAGGTCGCTGAGTAGTGCGCGAGCAAAATTTAAGCTACA
ACAAGGCAAGGCTTGACCGACAATTGCATGAAGAATCTGCTTAGGGTTAGGCGTTTTGCGCTGCTTCGCG
ATGTACGGGCCAGATATACGCGTTGACATTGATTATTGACTAGTTATTAATAGTAATCAATTACGGGGTC
ATTAGTTCATAGCCCATATATGGAGTTCCGCGTTACATAACTTACGGTAAATGGCCCGCCTGGCTGACCG
CCCAACGACCCCCGCCCATTGACGTCAATAATGACGTATGTTCCCATAGTAACGCCAATAGGGACTTTCC
ATTGACGTCAATGGGTGGAGTATTTACGGTAAACTGCCCACTTGGCAGTACATCAAGTGTATCATATGCC
AAGTACGCCCCCTATTGACGTCAATGACGGTAAATGGCCCGCCTGGCATTATGCCCAGTACATGACCTTA
TGGGACTTTCCTACTTGGCAGTACATCTACGTATTAGTCATCGCTATTACCATGGTGATGCGGTTTTGGC
AGTACATCAATGGGCGTGGATAGCGGTTTGACTCACGGGGATTTCCAAGTCTCCACCCCATTGACGTCAA
TGGGAGTTTGTTTTGGCACCAAAATCAACGGGACTTTCCAAAATGTCGTAACAACTCCGCCCCATTGACG
CAAATGGGCGGTAGGCGTGTACGGTGGGAGGTCTATATAAGCAGAGCTCTCTGGCTAACTAGAGAACCCA
CTGCTTACTGGCTTATCGAAATTAATACGACTCACTATAGGGAGACCCAAGCTTGGTACCGAGCTCGGAT
CCACCATGGCGGGGCCGGTGAAGGACCGCGAGGCCTTCCAGAGGCTCAACTTCCTGTACCAGGCCGCCCA
TTGTGTCCTTGCCCAGGACCCCGAGAACCAGGCGCTGGCGAGGTTTTACTGCTACACTGAGAGGACCATT
GCGAAGCGGCTCGTCTTGCGGCGAGATCCCTCGGTGAAGAGGACTCTCTGTCGAGGCTGCTCTTCCCTCC
TCGTCCCGGGCCTCACCTGCACCCAGCGCCAGAGACGCTGCAGGGGACAGCGCTGGACCGTACAGACCTG
CCTAACATGCCAGCGCAGCCAACGCTTCCTCAATGATCCCGGGCATTTACTCTGGGGAGACAGGCCTGAG
GCCCAGCTCGGGAGCCAAGCAGATTCCAAACCACTACAACCCTTGCCAAACACAGCCCACTCCATTTCAG
ACCGCCTTCCTGAGGAGAAAATGCAGACTCAGGGTTCCAGTAACCAGATCGATGTCGAGGATTACAAGGA
TGACGACGATAAGTAGGGCCCGGTACCCTCGAGCATGCATCTAGAGGGCCCTATTCTATAGTGTCACCTA
AATGCTAGAGCTCGCTGATCAGCCTCGACTGTGCCTTCTAGTTGCCAGCCATCTGTTGTTTGCCCCTCCC
CCGTGCCTTCCTTGACCCTGGAAGGTGCCACTCCCACTGTCCTTTCCTAATAAAATGAGGAAATTGCATC
GCATTGTCTGAGTAGGTGTCATTCTATTCTGGGGGGTGGGGTGGGGCAGGACAGCAAGGGGGAGGATTGG
GAAGACAATAGCAGGCATGCTGGGGATGCGGTGGGCTCTATGGCTTCTGAGGCGGAAAGAACCAGCTGGG
GCTCTAGGGGGTATCCCC
[124 nt withheld, positions 1769-1892]
C
[91 nt withheld, positions 1894-1984]
A
[49 nt withheld, positions 1986-2034]
CCTTTGACGTTGGAGTCCACGTTCTTT
[37 nt withheld, positions 2062-2098]
ACCCTATCTCGGTCTATTCTTTTGATTTATAAGGGATTTTGCCGATTTCGGCCTATTGGTTAAAAAATGA
GCTGATTTAACAAAAATTTAACGCGAATTAATTCTGTGGAATGTGTGTCAGTTAGGGTGTGGAAAGTCCC
CAGGCTCCCCAGCAGGCAGAAGTATGCAAAGCATGCATCTCAATTAGTCAGCAACCAGGTGTGGAAAGTC
CCCAGGCTCCCCAGCAGGCAGAAGTATGCAAAGCATGCATCTCAATTAGTCAGCAACCATAGTCCCGCCC
CTAACTCCGCCCATCCCGCCCCTAACTCCGCCCAGTTCCGCCCATTCTCCGCCCCATGGCTGACTAATTT
TTTTTATTTATGCAGAGGCCGAGGCCGCCTCTGCCTCTGAGCTATTCCAGAAGTAGTGAGGAGGCTTTTT
TGGAGGCCTAGGCTTTTGCAAAAAGCTCCCGGGAGCTTGTATATCCATTTTCGGATCTGATCAAGAGACA
GGATGAGGATCGTTTCGCATGATTGAACAAGATGGATTGCACGCAGGTTCTCCGGCCGCTTGGGTGGAGA
GGCTATTCGGCTATGACTGGGCACAACAGACAATCGGCTGCTCTGATGCCGCCGTGTTCCGGCTGTCAGC
GCAGGGGCGCCCGGTTCTTTTTGTCAAGACCGACCTGTCCGGTGCCCTGAATGAACTGCAGGACGAGGCA
GCGCGGCTATCGTGGCTGGCCACGACGGGCGTTCCTTGCGCAGCTGTGCTCGACGTTGTCACTGAAGCGG
GAAGGGACTGGCTGCTATTGGGCGAAGTGCCGGGGCAGGATCTCCTGTCATCTCACCTTGCTCCTGCCGA
GAAAGTATCCATCATGGCTGATGCAATGCGGCGGCTGCATACGCTTGATCCGGCTACCTGCCCATTCGAC
CACCAAGCGAAACATCGCATCGAGCGAGCACGTACTCGGATGGAAGCCGGTCTTGTCGATCAGGATGATC
TGGACGAAGAGCATCAGGGGCTCGCGCCAGCCGAACTGTTCGCCAGGCTCAAGGCGCGCATGCCCGACGG
CGAGGATCTCGTCGTGACCCATGGCGATGCCTGCTTGCCGAATATCATGGTGGAAAATGGCCGCTTTTCT
GGATTCATCGACTGTGGCCGGCTGGGTGTGGCGGACCGCTATCAGGACATAGCGTTGGCTACCCGTGATA
TTGCTGAAGAGCTTGGCGGCGAATGGGCTGACCGCTTCCTCGTGCTTTACGGTATCGCCGCTCCCGATTC
GCAGCGCATCGCCTTCTATCGCCTTCTTGACGAGTTCTTCTGAGCGGGACTCTGGGGTTCGAAATGACCG
ACCAAGCGACGCCCAACCTGCCATCACGAGATTTCGATTCCACCGCCGCCTTCTATGAAAGGTTGGGCTT
CGGAATCGTTTTCCGGGACGCCGGCTGGATGATCCTCCAGCGCGGGGATCTCATGCTGGAGTTCTTCGCC
CACCCCAACTTGTTTATTGCAGCTTATAATGGTTACAAATAAAGCAATAGCATCACAAATTTCACAAATA
AAGCATTTTTTTCACTGCATTCTAGTTGTGGTTTGTCCAAACTCATCAATGTATCTTATCATGTCTGTAT
ACCGTCGACCTCTAGCTAGAGCTTGGCGTAATCATGGTCATAGCTGTTTCCTGTGTGAAATTGTTATCCG
CTCACAATTCCACACAACATACGAGCCGGAAGCATAAAGTGTAAAGCCTGGGGTGCCTAATGAGTGAGCT
AACTCACATTAATTGCGTTGCGCTCACTGCCCGCTTTCCAGTCGGGAAACCTGTCGTGCCAGCTGCATTA
ATGAATCGGCCAACGCGCGGGGAGAGGCGGTTTGCGTATTGGGCGCTCTTCCGCTTCCTCGCTCACTGAC
TCGCTGCGCTCGGTCGTTCGGCTGCGGCGAGCGGTATCAGCTCACTCAAAGGCGGTAATACGGTTATCCA
CAGAATCAGGGGATAACGCAGGAAAGAACATGTGAGCAAAAGGCCAGCAAAAGGCCAGGAACCGTAAAAA
GGCCGCGTTGCTGGCGTTTTTCCATAGGCTCCGCCCCCCTGACGAGCATCACAAAAATCGACGCTCAAGT
CAGAGGTGGCGAAACCCGACAGGACTATAAAGATACCAGGCGTTTCCCCCTGGAAGCTCCCTCGTGCGCT
CTCCTGTTCCGACCCTGCCGCTTACCGGATACCTGTCCGCCTTTCTCCCTTCGGGAAGCGTGGCGCTTTC
TCATAGCTCACGCTGTAGGTATCTCAGTTCGGTGTAGGTCGTTCGCTCCAAGCTGGGCTGTGTGCACGAA
CCCCCCGTTCAGCCCGACCGCTGCGCCTTATCCGGTAACTATCGTCTTGAGTCCAACCCGGTAAGACACG
ACTTATCGCCACTGGCAGCAGCCACTGGTAACAGGATTAGCAGAGCGAGGTATGTAGGCGGTGCTACAGA
GTTCTTGAAGTGGTGGCCTAACTACGGCTACACTAGAAGAACAGTATTTGGTATCTGCGCTCTGCTGAAG
CCAGTTACCTTCGGAAAAAGAGTTGGTAGCTCTTGATCCGGCAAACAAACCACCGCTGGTAGCGGTGGTT
TTTTTGTTTGCAAGCAGCAGATTACGCGCAGAAAAAAAGGATCTCAAGAAGATCCTTTGATCTTTTCTAC
GGGGTCTGACGCTCAGTGGAACGAAAACTCACGTTAAGGGATTTTGGTCATGAGATTATCAAAAAGGATC
TTCACCTAGATCCTTTTAAATTAAAAATGAAGTTTTAAATCAATCTAAAGTATATATGAGTAAACTTGGT
CTGACAGTTACCAATGCTTAATCAGTGAGGCACCTATCTCAGCGATCTGTCTATTTCGTTCATCCATAGT
TGCCTGACTCCCCGTCGTGTAGATAACTACGATACGGGAGGGCTTACCATCTGGCCCCAGTGCTGCAATG
ATACCGCGAGACCCACGCTCACCGGCTCCAGATTTATCAGCAATAAACCAGCCAGCCGGAAGGGCCGAGC
GCAGAAGTGGTCCTGCAACTTTATCCGCCTCCATCCAGTCTATTAATTGTTGCCGGGAAGCTAGAGTAAG
TAGTTCGCCAGTTAATAGTTTGCGCAACGTTGTTGCCATTGCTACAGGCATCGTGGTGTCACGCTCGTCG
TTTGGTATGGCTTCATTCAGCTCCGGTTCCCAACGATCAAGGCGAGTTACATGATCCCCCATGTTGTGCA
AAAAAGCGGTTAGCTCCTTCGGTCCTCCGATCGTTGTCAGAAGTAAGTTGGCCGCAGTGTTATCACTCAT
GGTTATGGCAGCACTGCATAATTCTCTTACTGTCATGCCATCCGTAAGATGCTTTTCTGTGACTGGTGAG
TACTCAACCAAGTCATTCTGAGAATAGTGTATGCGGCGACCGAGTTGCTCTTGCCCGGCGTCAATACGGG
ATAATACCGCGCCACATAGCAGAACTTTAAAAGTGCTCATCATTGGAAAACGTTCTTCGGGGCGAAAACT
CTCAAGGATCTTACCGCTGTTGAGATCCAGTTCGATGTAACCCACTCGTGCACCCAACTGATCTTCAGCA
TCTTTTACTTTCACCAGCGTTTCTGGGTGAGCAAAAACAGGAAGGCAAAATGCCGCAAAAAAGGGAATAA
GGGCGACACGGAAATGTTGAATACTCATACTCTTCCTTTTTCAATATTATTGAAGCATTTATCAGGGTTA
TTGTCTCATGAGCGGATACATATTTGAATGTATTTAGAAAAATAAACAAATAGGGGTTCCGCGCACATTT
CCCCGAAAAGTGCCACCTGACGTC
Features (pLannotate 1.2.2; 22 found; start..end, strand, type, name):
     28..80      -  misc_feature   bom (fragment): basis of mobility region from pBR322
    235..614     +  enhancer       CMV enhancer: human cytomegalovirus immediate early enhancer
    615..818     +  promoter       CMV promoter: human cytomegalovirus (CMV) immediate early promoter
    814..847     +  LTR            5' LTR (truncated) (fragment): truncated 5' long terminal repeat (LTR) from HIV-1
    863..881     +  promoter       T7 promoter: promoter for bacteriophage T7 RNA polymerase
    916..1377    +  CDS            RPP21: RPP21_HUMAN - Also known as C6orf135, CAT60. Experimental evidence at protein level: Swiss-Prot protein existence level 1. Component of ribonuclease P, a ribonucleoprotein complex that generates mature tRNA molecules by cleaving their 5'-ends. From Homo sapiens (Human).
   1390..1413    +  CDS            3xFLAG (fragment): three tandem FLAG® epitope tags
   1455..1473    -  promoter       SP6 promoter: promoter for bacteriophage SP6 RNA polymerase
   1499..1723    +  polyA_signal   bGH poly(A) signal: bovine growth hormone polyadenylation signal
   1727..1748    +  promoter       SV40 promoter (fragment): SV40 enhancer and early promoter
   1769..2197    +  rep_origin     f1 ori (sequence partly withheld): f1 bacteriophage origin of replication; arrow indicates direction of (+) strand synthesis
   2211..2540    +  promoter       SV40 promoter: SV40 enhancer and early promoter
   2607..3398    +  CDS            neo: KKA2_KLEPN - Also known as kan, nptII. Experimental evidence at protein level: Swiss-Prot protein existence level 1. Resistance to kanamycin, neomycin, paromomycin, ribostamycin, butirosin and gentamicin B. From Klebsiella pneumoniae.
   3422..3580    +  CDS            ble (fragment): BLE_KLEPN - Experimental evidence at protein level: Swiss-Prot protein existence level 1. Binding protein with a strong affinity to the bleomycin family of antibiotics. Binds to CL990; an antimitotic-antibiotic compound. From Klebsiella pneumoniae.
   3575..3696    +  polyA_signal   SV40 poly(A) signal: SV40 polyadenylation signal
   3769..3785    -  protein_bind   lac operator: The lac repressor binds to the lac operator to inhibit transcription in E. coli. This inhibition can be relieved by adding lactose or isopropyl-β-D-thiogalactopyranoside (IPTG). lac repressor encoded by lacI
   3793..3823    -  promoter       lac promoter: promoter for the E. coli lac operon
   3838..3859    -  protein_bind   CAP binding site: CAP binding activates transcription in the presence of cAMP. E. coli catabolite activator protein
   3872..3964    -  CDS            lacI (fragment): lac repressor; lacI; The lac repressor binds to the lac operator to inhibit transcription in E. coli. This inhibition can be relieved by adding lactose or isopropyl-β-D-thiogalactopyranoside (IPTG).
   4147..4735    -  rep_origin     ori: high-copy-number ColE1/pMB1/pBR322/pUC origin of replication
   4906..5766    -  CDS            AmpR: β-lactamase; bla; confers resistance to ampicillin, carbenicillin, and related antibiotics
   5767..5871    -  promoter       AmpR promoter: bla
