[The description below was written by a language model from this plasmid's Addgene catalogue record and pLannotate feature annotations shown in this document.]
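Description:
CMV-RPP21-FLAG (pAVA3892) is a 5.9 kb mammalian expression plasmid built on the pcDNA3 backbone that produces human RPP21 carrying a C-terminal FLAG epitope. It is propagated in E. coli as a high-copy plasmid through its ColE1/pUC-type origin and selected with ampicillin via the β-lactamase gene and its native promoter. An f1 origin is also present, along with small backbone remnants (lac promoter/operator, a lacI fragment, a bom fragment) that have no evident role in the construct's use.

The expression cassette consists of the human cytomegalovirus immediate-early enhancer and promoter driving the RPP21 coding sequence, followed shortly downstream by the FLAG tag and terminated by the bovine growth hormone polyadenylation signal. The annotation software labels the tag as a fragment of 3xFLAG, but the annotated segment is only 24 nucleotides, consistent with a single FLAG epitope as the catalogue entry indicates. T7 and SP6 promoters flank the insert, as is typical of pcDNA3, and can serve for in vitro transcription or as sequencing sites. A short match to a truncated HIV-1 LTR just after the CMV promoter is probably an annotation artefact rather than a functional viral element. A separate SV40 early promoter drives the neomycin phosphotransferase gene with an SV40 poly(A) signal, allowing G418 selection of stably transfected mammalian cells.

RPP21 is a protein subunit of ribonuclease P, the ribonucleoprotein that matures tRNA 5' ends. The insert was assembled by Gibson cloning. The FLAG tag allows detection or affinity purification of the expressed protein, and the associated publication concerns identification of protein components of human RNase MRP, though the record does not specify how this particular plasmid was used.
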