Addgene plasmid #239235: CMV-RPP21-FLAG (pAVA3892)
Purpose: Expresses C-FLAG tagged Rpp21 (CMV-RPP21-FLAG)
Depositing lab: Andrei Alexandrov. Depositing organization: Clemson University. Publication: Identification of RMP24 and RMP64, human ribonuclease MRP-specific protein components. Che R, Mirani B, Panah M, Chen X, Luo H, Alexandrov A. Cell Rep. 2025 Jun 24;44(6):115752. doi: 10.1016/j.celrep.2025.115752. Epub 2025 May 24. PubMed 40413743.
Backbone
  Vector backbone: pcDNA3
  Vector type: Mammalian Expression
Growth in bacteria
  Bacterial resistance: Ampicillin, 100 μg/mL
  Growth temperature: 37°C
  Growth strain: DH5alpha
  Copy number: High Copy
Gene/Insert
  Gene/Insert name: RPP21-FLAG
  Species: H. sapiens (human)
  Tag / fusion protein: FLAG (C terminal on insert)
  Cloning method: Gibson Cloning
  Sequencing primers: 5′ GGCACCAAAATCAACGGGACTTTCC
Terms and licenses: Academic/Nonprofit Terms; Industry Terms: Not Available to Industry
Depositor comments: Please visit https://doi.org/10.1101/2025.01.19.633795 for bioRxiv preprint.
How to cite: CMV-RPP21-FLAG (pAVA3892) was a gift from Andrei Alexandrov (Addgene plasmid # 239235 ; http://n2t.net/addgene:239235 ; RRID:Addgene_239235)
